Addgene plasmid #124259: pT2-shATRX-GFP
Purpose: Expresses shRNA targeting ATRX with a GFP reporter which is driven by the SV40 promoter. Construct has inverted repeats to be used in Sleeping beauty system.
Depositing lab: Maria Castro. Depositing organization: University of Michigan. Publication: IDH1-R132H acts as a tumor suppressor in glioma via epigenetic up-regulation of the DNA damage response. Nunez FJ, Mendez FM, Kadiyala P, Alghamri MS, Savelieff MG, Garcia-Fabiani MB, Haase S, Koschmann C, Calinescu AA, Kamran N, Saxena M, Patel R, Carney S, Guo MZ, Edwards M, Ljungman M, Qin T, Sartor MA, Tagett R, Venneti S, Brosnan-Cashman J, Meeker A, Gorbunova V, Zhao L, Kremer DM, Zhang L, Lyssiotis CA, Jones L, Herting CJ, Ross JL, Hambardzumyan D, Hervey-Jumper S, Figueroa ME, Lowenstein PR, Castro MG. Sci Transl Med. 2019 Feb 13;11(479). pii: 11/479/eaaq1427. doi: 10.1126/scitranslmed.aaq1427. PubMed 30760578.
Backbone
  Vector backbone: pT2
  Backbone size w/o insert (bp): 7261
  Total vector size (bp): 7371
  Vector type: Mammalian Expression
Growth in bacteria
  Bacterial resistance: Ampicillin, 100 μg/mL
  Growth temperature: 37°C
  Growth strain: NEB Stable
  Copy number: Unknown
Gene/Insert
  Gene/Insert name: shATRX
  Species: M. musculus (mouse)
  Insert size (bp): 110
Resource information
  A portion of this plasmid was derived from a plasmid made by: John Ohlfest
Terms and licenses: Academic/Nonprofit Terms; Industry Terms: Not Available to Industry
How to cite: pT2-shATRX-GFP was a gift from Maria Castro (Addgene plasmid # 124259 ; http://n2t.net/addgene:124259 ; RRID:Addgene_124259)
