[The description below was written by a language model from this plasmid's Addgene catalogue record and pLannotate feature annotations shown in this document.]
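Description:
pT2-shATRX-GFP is a mammalian expression plasmid built on the pT2 Sleeping Beauty transposon backbone. It is designed for stable, non-viral genomic integration of an ATRX knockdown cassette when a Sleeping Beauty transposase is supplied in trans. It is propagated in E. coli using a high-copy ColE1/pUC-type origin and ampicillin selection (AmpR with its bla promoter). An f1 origin and remnants of a pBluescript-type cloning vector are also present, including T7 and T3 promoters, lac promoter/operator elements, and lacZα and MCS fragments. The transposon inverted repeats mentioned in the catalogue entry are not annotated as such in the feature table. A short stretch flagged as an SB100X fragment may reflect transposon-derived sequence, but the table does not establish this.

The payload appears to have been transferred from an MSCV-type retroviral shRNA vector. MESV 5' and 3' LTRs flank a packaging signal, a truncated gag sequence, and a miR-30a-based shRNA cassette. The roughly 110 bp hairpin against mouse ATRX sits in the gap between the annotated 5' and 3' miR-30a flanking sequences, so it would be processed through the endogenous microRNA pathway. No dedicated promoter is annotated directly upstream of the hairpin, which suggests that the 5' LTR drives its transcription, although the record does not say so. Downstream, an SV40 enhancer/early promoter drives EGFP, which marks cells that carry the cassette.

The associated publication concerns IDH1-R132H glioma, which suggests use in modelling ATRX loss in mouse glioma.
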