Features (pLannotate 1.2.2; 26 found; start..end, strand, type, name):
    126..144     +  promoter       T7 promoter: promoter for bacteriophage T7 RNA polymerase
    531..1047    +  LTR            5' LTR: 5' long terminal repeat from murine embryonic stem cell virus
   1111..1452    +  misc_feature   MESV Ψ: packaging signal of murine embryonic stem cell virus
   1519..1935    +  CDS            gag (truncated): truncated Moloney murine leukemia virus (MMLV) gag gene lacking the start codon
   1975..2068    +  ncRNA          5' miR-30a: sequence upstream of the 71-nt precursor of the human miR-30a microRNA (Zeng et al., 2002) miRNA
   2180..2292    +  ncRNA          3' miR-30a: sequence downstream of the 71-nt precursor of the human miR-30a microRNA (Zeng et al., 2002) miRNA
   2330..2659    +  promoter       SV40 promoter: SV40 enhancer and early promoter
   2666..3385    +  CDS            EGFP: the original enhanced GFP (Yang et al., 1996) mammalian codon-optimized
   3402..3418    +  misc_feature   MCS (fragment): pBluescript multiple cloning site
   3458..3972    +  LTR            3' LTR: 3' long terminal repeat from murine embryonic stem cell virus
   4134..4150    -  protein_bind   lac operator: The lac repressor binds to the lac operator to inhibit transcription in E. coli. This inhibition can be relieved by adding lactose or isopropyl-β-D-thiogalactopyranoside (IPTG). lac repressor encoded by lacI
   4158..4188    -  promoter       lac promoter: promoter for the E. coli lac operon
   4203..4224    -  protein_bind   CAP binding site: CAP binding activates transcription in the presence of cAMP. E. coli catabolite activator protein
   4237..4275    -  CDS            lacI (fragment): lac repressor; lacI; The lac repressor binds to the lac operator to inhibit transcription in E. coli. This inhibition can be relieved by adding lactose or isopropyl-β-D-thiogalactopyranoside (IPTG).
   4324..4393    +  CDS            SB100X (fragment): hyperactive variant of the Sleeping Beauty transposase (Mátés et al., 2009)
   4644..4670    +  misc_feature   MCS (fragment): pBluescript multiple cloning site
   4683..4701    -  promoter       T3 promoter: promoter for bacteriophage T3 RNA polymerase
   4746..4762    -  protein_bind   lac operator: The lac repressor binds to the lac operator to inhibit transcription in E. coli. This inhibition can be relieved by adding lactose or isopropyl-β-D-thiogalactopyranoside (IPTG). lac repressor encoded by lacI
   4770..4800    -  promoter       lac promoter: promoter for the E. coli lac operon
   4815..4836    -  protein_bind   CAP binding site: CAP binding activates transcription in the presence of cAMP. E. coli catabolite activator protein
   4849..4941    -  CDS            lacI (fragment): lac repressor; lacI; The lac repressor binds to the lac operator to inhibit transcription in E. coli. This inhibition can be relieved by adding lactose or isopropyl-β-D-thiogalactopyranoside (IPTG).
   5124..5712    -  rep_origin     ori: high-copy-number ColE1/pMB1/pBR322/pUC origin of replication
   5883..6743    -  CDS            AmpR: β-lactamase; bla; confers resistance to ampicillin, carbenicillin, and related antibiotics
   6744..6848    -  promoter       AmpR promoter: bla
   6875..7330    +  rep_origin     f1 ori (sequence partly withheld): f1 bacteriophage origin of replication; arrow indicates direction of (+) strand synthesis
   7334..118     -  CDS            lacZα (fragment) (across the origin): LacZα fragment of β-galactosidase; lacZ fragment
>Addgene plasmid #124259 | pT2-shATRX-GFP | addgene full sequence | sequence record 248702 | Addgene NGS Result
CGGTGCGGGCCTCTTCGCTATTACGCCAGCTGGCGAAAGGGGGATGTGCTGCAAGGCGATTAAGTTGGGT
AACGCCAGGGTTTTCCCAGTCACGACGTTGTAAAACGACGGCCAGTGAGCGCGCGTAATACGACTCACTA
TAGGGCGAATTGGAGCTCGGATCCCTATACAGTTGAAGTCGGAAGTTTACATACACTTAAGTTGGAGTCA
TTAAAACTCGTTTTTCAACTACTCCACAAATTTCTTGTTAACAAACAATAGTTTTGGCAAGTCAGTTAGG
ACATCTACTTTGTGCATGACACAAGTCATTTTTCCAACAATTGTTTACAGACAGATTATTTCACTTATAA
TTCACTGTATCACAATTCCAGTGGGTCAGAAGTTTACATACACTAAGTTGACTGTGCCTTTAAACAGCTT
GGAAAATTCCAGAAAATGATGTCATGGCTTTAGAAGCTTGATCTGAAGCCTATAGAGTACGAGCCATAGA
TAAAATAAAAGATTTTATTTAGTCTCCAGAAAAAGGGGGGAATGAAAGACCCCACCTGTAGGTTTGGCAA
GCTAGCTTAAGTAACGCCATTTTGCAAGGCATGGAAAATACATAACTGAGAATAGAGAAGTTCAGATCAA
GGTTAGGAACAGAGAGACAGCAGAATATGGGCCAAACAGGATATCTGTGGTAAGCAGTTCCTGCCCCGGC
TCAGGGCCAAGAACAGATGGTCCCCAGATGCGGTCCCGCCCTCAGCAGTTTCTAGAGAACCATCAGATGT
TTCCAGGGTGCCCCAAGGACCTGAAATGACCCTGTGCCTTATTTGAACTAACCAATCAGTTCGCTTCTCG
CTTCTGTTCGCGCGCTTCTGCTCCCCGAGCTCAATAAAAGAGCCCACAACCCCTCACTCGGCGCGCCAGT
CCTCCGATAGACTGCGTCGCCCGGGTACCCGTATTCCCAATAAAGCCTCTTGCTGTTTGCATCCGAATCG
TGGACTCGCTGATCCTTGGGAGGGTCTCCTCAGATTGATTGACTGCCCACCTCGGGGGTCTTTCATTTGG
AGGTTCCACCGAGATTTGGAGACCCCTGCCCAGGGACCACCGACCCCCCCGCCGGGAGGTAAGCTGGCCA
GCGGTCGTTTCGTGTCTGTCTCTGTCTTTGTGCGTGTTTGTGCCGGCATCTAATGTTTGCGCCTGCGTCT
GTACTAGTTAGCTAACTAGCTCTGTATCTGGCGGACCCGTGGTGGAACTGACGAGTTCTGAACACCCGGC
CGCAACCCTGGGAGACGTCCCAGGGACTTTGGGGGCCGTTTTTGTGGCCCGACCTGAGGAAGGGAGTCGA
TGTGGAATCCGACCCCGTCAGGATATGTGGTTCTGGTAGGAGACGAGAACCTAAAACAGTTCCCGCCTCC
GTCTGAATTTTTGCTTTCGGTTTGGAACCGAAGCCGCGCGTCTTGTCTGCTGCAGCGCTGCAGCATCGTT
CTGTGTTGTCTCTGTCTGACTGTGTTTCTGTATTTGTCTGAAAATTAGGGCCAGACTGTTACCACTCCCT
TAAGTTTGACCTTAGGTCACTGGAAAGATGTCGAGCGGATCGCTCACAACCAGTCGGTAGATGTCAAGAA
GAGACGTTGGGTTACCTTCTGCTCTGCAGAATGGCCAACCTTTAACGTCGGATGGCCGCGAGACGGCACC
TTTAACCGAGACCTCATCACCCAGGTTAAGATCAAGGTCTTTTCACCTGGCCCGCATGGACACCCAGACC
AGGTCCCCTACATCGTGACCTGGGAAGCCTTGGCTTTTGACCCCCCTCCCTGGGTCAAGCCCTTTGTACA
CCCTAAGCCTCCGCCTCCTCTTCCTCCATCCGCCCCGTCTCTCCCCCTTGAACCTCCTCGTTCGACCCCG
CCTCGATCCTCCCTTTATCCAGCCCTCACTCCTTCTCTAGGCGCCGGAATTAGATCTCTCGACTAGGGAT
AACAGGGTAATTGTTTGAATGAGGCTTCAGTACTTTACAGAATCGTTGCCTGCACATCTTGGAAACACTT
GCTGGGATTACTTCTTCAGGTTAACCCAACAGAAGGCTCGAGAAGGTATATTGCTGTTGACAGTGAGCGC
CCGCTTGGATGGTTCTACTAATAGTGAAGCCACAGATGTATTAGTAGAACCATCCAAGCGGTTGCCTACT
GCCTCGGAATTCAAGGGGCTACTTTAGGAGCAATTATCTTGTTTACTAAAACTGAATACCTTGCTATCTC
TTTGATACATTTTTACAAAGCTGAATTAAAATGGTATAAATTAAATCACTTTTTTCAATTCGCCAGCACA
GTGGTCGACCCTGTGGAATGTGTGTCAGTTAGGGTGTGGAAAGTCCCCAGGCTCCCCAGCAGGCAGAAGT
ATGCAAAGCATGCATCTCAATTAGTCAGCAACCAGGTGTGGAAAGTCCCCAGGCTCCCCAGCAGGCAGAA
GTATGCAAAGCATGCATCTCAATTAGTCAGCAACCATAGTCCCGCCCCTAACTCCGCCCATCCCGCCCCT
AACTCCGCCCAGTTCCGCCCATTCTCCGCCCCATGGCTGACTAATTTTTTTTATTTATGCAGAGGCCGAG
GCCGCCTCGGCCTCTGAGCTATTCCAGAAGTAGTGAGGAGGCTTTTTTGGAGGCCTAGGCTTTTGCAAAA
AGCTCATGGTGAGCAAGGGCGAGGAGCTGTTCACCGGGGTGGTGCCCATCCTGGTCGAGCTGGACGGCGA
CGTAAACGGCCACAAGTTCAGCGTGTCTGGCGAGGGCGAGGGCGATGCCACCTACGGCAAGCTGACCCTG
AAGTTCATCTGCACCACCGGCAAGCTGCCCGTGCCCTGGCCCACCCTCGTGACCACCCTGACCTACGGCG
TGCAGTGCTTCAGCCGCTACCCCGACCACATGAAGCAGCACGACTTCTTCAAGTCCGCCATGCCCGAAGG
CTACGTCCAGGAGCGCACCATCTTCTTCAAGGACGACGGCAACTACAAGACCCGCGCCGAGGTGAAGTTC
GAGGGCGACACCCTGGTGAACCGCATCGAGCTGAAGGGCATCGACTTCAAGGAGGACGGCAACATCCTGG
GGCACAAGCTGGAGTACAACTACAACAGCCACAACGTCTATATCATGGCCGACAAGCAGAAGAACGGCAT
CAAGGCGAACTTCAAGATCCGCCACAACATCGAGGACGGCAGCGTGCAGCTCGCCGACCACTACCAGCAG
AACACCCCCATCGGCGACGGCCCCGTGCTGCTGCCCGACAACCACTACCTGAGCACCCAGTCCGCCCTGA
GCAAAGACCCCAACGAGAAGCGCGATCACATGGTCCTGCTGGAGTTCGTGACCGCCGCCGGGATCACTCT
CGGCATGGACGAGCTGTACAAGTAATGAATTAATTAAGAATTATCAAGCTTATCGATAAAATAAAAGATT
TTATTTAGTCTCCAGAAAAAGGGGGGAATGAAAGACCCCACCTGTAGGTTTGGCAAGCTAGCTTAAGTAA
CGCCATTTTGCAAGGCATGGAAAATACATAACTGAGAATAGAGAAGTTCAGATCAAGGTTAGGAACAGAG
AGACAGCAGAATATGGGCCAAACAGGATATCTGTGGTAAGCAGTTCCTGCCCCGGCTCAGGGCCAAGAAC
AGATGGTCCCCAGATGCGGTCCCGCCCTCAGCAGTTTCTAGAGAACCATCAGATGTTTCCAGGGTGCCCC
AAGGACCTGAAATGACCCTGTGCCTTATTTGAACTAACCAATCAGTTCGCTTCTCGCTTCTGTTCGCGCG
CTTCTGCTCCCCGAGCTCAATAAAAGAGCCCACAACCCCTCACTCGGCGCGCCAGTCCTCCGATAGACTG
CGTCGCCCGGGTACCCGTGTATCCAATAAACCCTCTTGCAGTTGCATCCGACTTGTGGTCTCGCTGTTCC
TTGGGAGGGTCTCCTCTGAGTGATTGACTACCCGTCAGCGGGGGTCTTTCATGGGTAACAGTTTCTTGAA
GTTGGAGAACAACATTCTGAGGGTAGGAGTCGAATATTAAGTAATCCTGACTCAATTAGCCACTGTTTTG
AATCCACATACTCCAATACTCCTGAAATAGTTCATTATGGACAGCGCAGAAAGAGCTGGGGAGAATTGTG
AAATTGTTATCCGCTCACAATTCCACACAACATACGAGCCGGAAGCATAAAGTGTAAAGCCTGGGGTGCC
TAATGAGTGAGCTAACTCACATTAATTGCGTTGCGCTCACTGCCCGCTTTCCAGTCGGGAAACCTGTCGT
GCCAGATCCATGGACTTCACTAGTGCGCGCGGCCGCTCTAGATGGCCAGATCTAGCTTGTGGAAGGCTAC
TCGAAATGTTTGACCCAAGTTAAACAATTTAAAGGCAATGCTACCAAATACTAATTGAGTGTATGTAAAC
TTCTGACCCACTGGGAATGTGATGAAAGAAATAAAAGCTGAAATGAATCATTCTCTCTACTATTATTCTG
ATATTTCACATTCTTAAAATAAAGTGGTGATCCTAACTGACCTAAGACAGGGAATTTTTACTAGGATTAA
ATGTCAGGAATTGTGAAAAAGTGAGTTTAAATGTATTTGGCTAAGGTGTATGTAAACTTCCGACTTCAAC
TGTATAGGGATCCTCTAGCTAGAGTCGACCTCGCGGGGGGGCCCGGTACCCAGCTTTTGTTCCCTTTAGT
GAGGGTTAATTGCGCGCTTGGCGTAATCATGGTCATAGCTGTTTCCTGTGTGAAATTGTTATCCGCTCAC
AATTCCACACAACATACGAGCCGGAAGCATAAAGTGTAAAGCCTGGGGTGCCTAATGAGTGAGCTAACTC
ACATTAATTGCGTTGCGCTCACTGCCCGCTTTCCAGTCGGGAAACCTGTCGTGCCAGCTGCATTAATGAA
TCGGCCAACGCGCGGGGAGAGGCGGTTTGCGTATTGGGCGCTCTTCCGCTTCCTCGCTCACTGACTCGCT
GCGCTCGGTCGTTCGGCTGCGGCGAGCGGTATCAGCTCACTCAAAGGCGGTAATACGGTTATCCACAGAA
TCAGGGGATAACGCAGGAAAGAACATGTGAGCAAAAGGCCAGCAAAAGGCCAGGAACCGTAAAAAGGCCG
CGTTGCTGGCGTTTTTCCATAGGCTCCGCCCCCCTGACGAGCATCACAAAAATCGACGCTCAAGTCAGAG
GTGGCGAAACCCGACAGGACTATAAAGATACCAGGCGTTTCCCCCTGGAAGCTCCCTCGTGCGCTCTCCT
GTTCCGACCCTGCCGCTTACCGGATACCTGTCCGCCTTTCTCCCTTCGGGAACCGTGGCGCTTTCTCATA
GCTCACGCTGTAGGTATCTCAGTTCGGTGTAGGTCGTTCGCTCCAAGCTGGGCTGTGTGCACGAACCCCC
CGTTCAGCCCGACCGCTGCGCCTTATCCGGTAACTATCGTCTTGAGTCCAACCCGGTAAGACACGACTTA
TCGCCACTGGCAGCAGCCACTGGTAACAGGATTAGCAGAGCGAGGTATGTAGGCGGTGCTACAGAGTTCT
TGAAGTGGTGGCCTAACTACGGCTACACTAGAAGAACAGTATTTGGTATCTGCGCTCTGCTGAAGCCAGT
TACCTTCGGAAAAAGAGTTGGTAGCTCTTGATCCGGCAAACAAACCACCGCTGGTAGCGGTGGTTTTTTT
GTTTGCAAGCAGCAGATTACGCGCAGAAAAAAAGGATCTCAAGAAGATCCTTTGATCTTTTCTACGGGGT
CTGACGCTCAGTGGAACGAAAACTCACGTTAAGGGATTTTGGTCATGAGATTATCAAAAAGGATCTTCAC
CTAGATCCTTTTAAATTAAAAATGAAGTTTTAAATCAATCTAAAGTATATATGAGTAAACTTGGTCTGAC
AGTTACCAATGCTTAATCAGTGAGGCACCTATCTCAGCGATCTGTCTATTTCGTTCATCCATAGTTGCCT
GACTCCCCGTCGTGTAGATAACTACGATACGGGAGGGCTTACCATCTGGCCCCAGTGCTGCAATGATACC
GCGAGACCCACGCTCACCGGCTCCAGATTTATCAGCAATAAACCAGCCAGCCGGAAGGGCCGAGCGCAGA
AGTGGTCCTGCAACTTTATCCGCCTCCATCCAGTCTATTAATTGTTGCCGGGAAGCTAGAGTAAGTAGTT
CGCCAGTTAATAGTTTGCGCAACGTTGTTGCCATTGCTACAGGCATCGTGGTGTCACGCTCGTCGTTTGG
TATGGCTTCATTCAGCTCCGGTTCCCAACGATCAAGGCGAGTTACATGATCCCCCATGTTGTGCAAAAAA
GCGGTTAGCTCCTTCGGTCCTCCGATCGTTGTCAGAAGTAACTTGGCCGCAGTGTTATCACTCATGGTTA
TGGCAGCACTGCATAATTCTCTTACTGTCATGCCATCCGTAAGATGCTTTTCTGTGACTGGTGAGTACTC
AACCAAGTCATTCTGAGAATAGTGTATGCGGCGACCGAGTTGCTCTTGCCCGGCGTCAATACGGGATAAT
ACCGCGCCACATAGCAGAACTTTAAAAGTGCTCATCATTGGAAAACGTTCTTCGGGGCGAAAACTCTCAA
GGATCTTACCGCTGTTGAGATCCAGTTCGATGTAACCCACTCGTGCACCCAACTGATCTTCAGCATCTTT
TACTTTCACCAGCGTTTCTGGGTGAGCAAAAACAGGAAGGCAAAATGCCGCAAAAAAGGGAATAAGGGCG
ACACGGAAATGTTGAATACTCATACTCTTCCTTTTTCAATATTATTGAAGCATTTATCAGGGTTATTGTC
TCATGAGCGGATACATATTTGAATGTATTTAGAAAAATAAACAAATAGGGGTTCCGCGCACATTTCCCCG
AAAAGTGCCACCTG
[34 nt withheld, positions 6875-6908]
A
[89 nt withheld, positions 6910-6998]
C
[91 nt withheld, positions 7000-7090]
A
[49 nt withheld, positions 7092-7140]
CCTTTGACGTTGGAGTCCACGTTCTTT
[37 nt withheld, positions 7168-7204]
ACCCTATCTCGGTCTATTCTTTTGATTTATAAGGGATTTTGCCGATTTCGGCCTATTGGTTAAAAAATGA
GCTGATTTAACAAAAATTTAACGCGAATTTTAACAAAATATTAACGCTTACAATTTCCATTCGCCATTCA
GGCTGCGCAACTGTTGGGAAGGGCGAT
